>Addgene plasmid #148401 | pAc5.1B-lambdaN-HA-DmNot1_1377-1962-dsRNAres_AC | depositor full sequence | sequence record 290849 | Full Sequence
CTTCAAGGAATTAATTCTATATTCTAAAAACACAAATGATACTTCTAAAAAAAATCATGAATGGCATCAA
CTCTGAATCAAATCTTTGCAGATGCACCTACTTCTCATTTCCACTGTCACATCATTTTTCCAGATCTCGC
TGCCTGTTATGTGGCCCACAAACCAAGACACGTTTTATGGCCATTAAAGCTGGCTGATCGTCGCCAAACA
CCAAATACATATCAATATGTACATTCGAGAAAGAAGCGATCAAAGAAGCGTCTTCGGGCGAGTAGGAGAA
TGCGGAGGAGAAGGAGAACGAGCTGATCTAGTATCTCTCCACAATCCAATGCCAACTGACCAACTGGCCA
TATTCGGAGCAATTTGAAGCCAATTTCCATCGCCTGGCGATCGCTCCATTCTTGGCTATATGTTTTTCAC
CGTTCCCGGGGCCATTTTCAAAGACTCGTCGGTAAGATAAGATTGTGTCACTCGCTGTCTCTCTTCATTT
GTCGAAGAATGCTGAGGAATTTCGCGATGACGTCGGCGAGTATTTTGAAGAATGAGAATAATTTGTATTT
ATACGAAAATCAGTTAGTGGAATTTTCTACAAAAACATGTTATCTATAGATAATTTTGTTGCAAAATATG
TTGACTATGACAAAGATTGTATGTATATACCTTTAATGTATTCTCATTTTCTTATGTATTTATAATGGCA
ATGATGATACTGATGATATTTTAAGATGATGCCAGACCACAGGCTGATTTCTGCGTCTTTTGCCGAACGC
AGTGCATGTGCGGTTGTTGTTTTTTGGAATAGTTTCAATTTTCGGACTGTCCGCTTTGATTTCAGTTTCT
TGGCTTATTCAAAAAGCAAAGTAAAGCCAAAAAAGCGAGATGGCAATACCAAATGCGGCAAAACGGTAGT
GGAAGGAAAGGGGTGCGGGGCAGCGGAAGGAAGGGTGGGGCGGGGCGTGGCGGGGTCTGTGGCTGGGCGC
GACGTCACCGACGTTGGAGCCACTCCTTTGACCATGTGTGCGTGTGTGTATTATTCGTGTCTCGCCACTC
GCCGGTTGTTTTTTTCTTTTTATCTCGCTCTCTCTAGCGCCATCTCGTACGCATGCTCAACGCACCGCAT
GTTGCCGTGTCCTTTATGCGTCATTTTGGCTCGAAATAGGCAATTATTTAAACAAAGATTAGTCAACGAA
AACGCTAAAATAAATAAGTCTACAATATGGTTACTTATTGCCATGTGTGTGCAGCCAACGATAGCAACAA
AAGCAACAACACAGTGGCTTTCCCTCTTTCACTTTTTGTTTGCAAGCGCGTGCGAGCAAGACGGCACGAC
CGGCAAACGCAATTACGCTGACAAAGAGCAGACGAAGTTTTGGCCGAAAAACATCAAGGCGCCTGATACG
AATGCATTTGCAATAACAATTGCGATATTTAATATTGTTTATGAAGCTGTTTGACTTCAAAACACACAAA
AAAAAAAATAAAACAAATTATTTGAAAGAGAATTAGGAATCGGACAGCTTATCGTTACGGGCTAACAGCA
CACCGAGACGAAATAGCTTACCTGACGTCACAGCCTCTGGAAGAACTGCCGCCAAGCAGAGAGAGAGAGA
AAAAGAGGGAGAGCAGCTTAGACCGCATGTGCTTGTGTGTGAGGCGTCTCTCTCTTCGTCTCCTGTTTGC
GCAAACGCATAGACTGCACTGAGAAAATCGATTACCTATTTTTTATGAATGAATATTTGCACTATTACTA
TTCAAAACTATTAAGATAGCAATCACATTCAATAGCCAAATACTATACCACCTGAGCGATGCAACGAAAT
GATCAATTTGAGCAAAAATGCTGCATATTTAGGACGGCATCATTATAGAAATGCTTCTTGCTGTGTACTT
TTCTCTCGTCTGGCAGCTGTTTCGCCGTTATTGTTAAAACCGGCTTAAGTTAGGTGTGTTTTCTACGACT
AGTGATGCCCCTACTAGAAGATGTGTGTTGCACAAATGTCCCTGAATAACCAATTTGAAGTGCAGATAGC
AGTAAACGTAAGCTAATATGAATATTATTTAACTGTAATGTTTTAATATCGCTGGACATTACTAATAAAC
CCACTATAAACACATGTACATATGTATGTTTTGGCATACAATGAGTAGTTGGGGAAAAAATGTGTAAAAG
CACCGTGACCATCACAGCATAAAGATAACCAGCTGAAGTATCGAATATGAGTAACCCCCAAATTGAATCA
CATGCCGCAACTGATAGGACCCATGGAAGTACACTCTTCATGGCGATATACAAGACACACACAAGCACGA
ACACCCAGTTGCGGAGGAAATTCTCCGTAAATGAAAACCCAATCGGCGAACAATTCATACCCATATATGG
TAAAAGTTTTGAACGCGACTTGAGAGCGGAGAGCATTGCGGCTGATAAGGTTTTAGCGCTAAGCGGGCTT
TATAAAACGGGCTGCGGGACCAGTTTTCATATCACTACCGTTTGAGTTCTTGTGCTGTGTGGATACTCCT
CCCGACACAAAGCCGCTCCATCAGCCAGCAGTCGTCTAATCCAGAGACCCCGGATCGGGGTACCAACATG
GACGCACAAACACGACGACGTGAGCGTCGCGCTGAGAAACAAGCTCAATGGAAAGCTGCAAACGGTGGAT
CTCCTCCACATATGGCTTACCCATACGATGTTCCAGATTACGCTCCTCCAAGCTTGAATTCTGCAGATAT
CCAGCACAGTGGCGGCCGCTCGAGACAACCAAAACCGAAACAACTTGAGCCAGTGGCTTCTGCGCCAGCT
CTACCGCGTGAACAGCAATCCCCGGCACAACCTCCGCCACCACCACAACAGCAGCAACCACCGCAGCAGC
AGGTACCTCCACCGCCATCCTCTGCGGACGTGGACGCCCAAAATGCGGCCGCTATGATGATGGCAGCGGG
CGGAGCTAATAGTACTCCTGGATCGGTATCTTCGCCCAATCTACCCACCGATTCCAGCCAGGTGGCACTA
CCGCCACCAGAGCCGCGCTATTCATACGTGGACGTAAACGTGAGCAACTTCCAGCTTATTGGTCAGCAGT
TGGTACTGCCACCCAATACTCCGTTCCTGCACGCCAATCCCGGAATCAAACACATGGTCGTCAACGCCGT
GGAGCGCACGATAACCGACTGGTTGCAGCCTATTGTGGACCGAAGCATCCGCATTGCCTGTGCCACCACC
GAGCAGATCATCCGCAAGGACTTCGCCCTGGATGCTGACGAGAACCGAATGCGCACTGCCGCTCATCAGA
TGGTACGAAACCTTGCCGCCGGCATGGCCATGATTACCGGTAAGGATGAGATAGCGCGTGCTATTAGCCA
GAATCTGCACAAGGCCTTGCTGTCGGGTCTAAATGGGATGCCCAGCATGGCTGAGATCCAAGCTGCTGCT
ATGCAGTTAGCCAGCGAAAATGTTGAGCTAGTTTGCGCTTTCATTCAGAAAACATCTGCTGAAAAGGCAG
CCGCAGAGATCGATAGGCGTCTAAGCACCGATTTCGAGACCAGAAAAATTGCTCGTGAAGAGGGCAACCG
CTTTGTGGACGCCCAGATCCTCACCTATCAACAGGAGCGTCTTCCAGAAGCAGTGCGCATCAAGGTGGGC
GCGGCTCCAGCTACACTTTATGCTGTGTACTCGGAGTTCGCTAGAAGCATACCTGGCTTCCAGCAGATGA
GCGATCGCGATATTGCCCTGTTTGTGCCCAAGCCGACGGATTTGTCTCAGCCAAATGTGTTTGCTAATGA
TGATAGCATGGTATACGGGGAACTGGCTAGCAAAATGGAGGCCTTCATGAACACGGCAATCGGAGTGCCG
ACACTCCAGATCCAGGCTAGCAAGATGCACATGCTACTCAACGCCCTGATAGCGACGCGTCGACTGCGTG
ACCAAGAGTCTGCCTTTAATCTGCTGACCCGCGCGGTCGAGGGTTTGACCGAAGGATTGGTCAATATGCA
TGAAAACATGGAGCAAATGAAGATGTACCAAAACATCCATCTCCGTATCCTTGGCTTGCTGAACAACAGT
TTCGGTGCTCCAAACACAGAGCGAGCGGTAACAAAGTGTTTCTTCGATATCCGAGAGGAGGTGCGATATA
ACGTGGAGGCAGCTCGCGCTTTGATTACGTCGCACTTTGTCAATCTGAATCAGTTTGACGGAATGCTACG
CGACTGCATGGACAACGGAAACAATTATGTGGCTATATCGTTCGGTATCGCACTGCTGGAGCGCCTCATC
ATGGACGATCGAGTGATTAATATTGTTTCGGACAACGAATTCATGGCAACTGTTGAGCTGCTAGGTAGGC
TGACCCAACACCGTCACCGCTACCCCGAGTGTATCGTCAACGCCATCGACACCCTGTGGTCCGGCAATTT
CAATAGCTCCTCCGATTATTCCCCCTTTAATGGAAACGACCGCTATCTGAGCGGCGCTAGCCACTATATT
CATAGCGGAATGCACCATGTCCGCTCGTGTGACTAATCTAGAGGGCCCGCGGTTCGAAGGTAAGCCTATC
CCTAACCCTCTCCTCGGTCTCGATTCTACGCGTACCGGTCATCATCACCATCACCATTGAGTTTAAACCC
GCTGATCAGCCTCGACTGTGCCTTCTAAGGCCTGAGCTCGCTGATCAGCCTCGATCGAGGATCCAGACAT
GATAAGATACATTGATGAGTTTGGACAAACCACAACTAGAATGCAGTGAAAAAAATGCTTTATTTGTGAA
ATTTGTGATGCTATTGCTTTATTTGTAACCATTATAAGCTGCAATAAACAAGTTAACAACAACAATTGCA
TTCATTTTATGTTTCAGGTTCAGGGGGAGGTGTGGGAGGTTTTTTAAAGCAAGTAAAACCTCTACAAATG
TGGTATGGCTGATTATGATCAGTCGACCGATGCCCTTGAGAGCCTTCAACCCAGTCAGCTCCTTCCGGTG
GGCGCGGGGCATGACTATCGTCGCCGCACTTATGACTGTCTTCTTTATCATGCAACTCGTAGGACAGGTG
CCGGCAGCGCTCTGGGTCATTTTCGGCGAGGACCGCTTTCGCTGGAGCGCGACGATGATCGGCCTGTCGC
TTGCGGTATTCGGAATCTTGCACGCCCTCGCTCAAGCCTTCGTCACTGGTCCCGCCACCAAACGTTTCGG
CGAGAAGCAGGCCATTATCGCCGGCATGGCGGCCGACGCGCTGGGCTACGTCTTGCTGGCGTTCGCGACG
CGAGGCTGGATGGCCTTCCCCATTATGATTCTTCTCGCTTCCGGCGGCATCGGGATGCCCGCGTTGCAGG
CCATGCTGTCCAGGCAGGTAGATGACGACCATCAGGGACAGCTTCAAGGATCGCTCGCGGCTCTTACCAG
CCAGCAAAAGGCCAGGAACCGTAAAAAGGCCGCGTTGCTGGCGTTTTTCCATAGGCTCCGCCCCCCTGAC
GAGCATCACAAAAATCGACGCTCAAGTCAGAGGTGGCGAAACCCGACAGGACTATAAAGATACCAGGCGT
TTCCCCCTGGAAGCTCCCTCGTGCGCTCTCCTGTTCCGACCCTGCCGCTTACCGGATACCTGTCCGCCTT
TCTCCCTTCGGGAAGCGTGGCGCTTTCTCAATGCTCACGCTGTAGGTATCTCAGTTCGGTGTAGGTCGTT
CGCTCCAAGCTGGGCTGTGTGCACGAACCCCCCGTTCAGCCCGACCGCTGCGCCTTATCCGGTAACTATC
GTCTTGAGTCCAACCCGGTAAGACACGACTTATCGCCACTGGCAGCAGCCACTGGTAACAGGATTAGCAG
AGCGAGGTATGTAGGCGGTGCTACAGAGTTCTTGAAGTGGTGGCCTAACTACGGCTACACTAGAAGGACA
GTATTTGGTATCTGCGCTCTGCTGAAGCCAGTTACCTTCGGAAAAAGAGTTGGTAGCTCTTGATCCGGCA
AACAAACCACCGCTGGTAGCGGTGGTTTTTTTGTTTGCAAGCAGCAGATTACGCGCAGAAAAAAAGGATC
TCAAGAAGATCCTTTGATCTTTTCTACGGGGTCTGACGCTCAGTGGAACGAAAACTCACGTTAAGGGATT
TTGGTCATGAGATTATCAAAAAGGATCTTCACCTAGATCCTTTTAAATTAAAAATGAAGTTTTAAATCAA
TCTAAAGTATATATGAGTAAACTTGGTCTGACAGTTACCAATGCTTAATCAGTGAGGCACCTATCTCAGC
GATCTGTCTATTTCGTTCATCCATAGTTGCCTGACTCCCCGTCGTGTAGATAACTACGATACGGGAGGGC
TTACCATCTGGCCCCAGTGCTGCAATGATACCGCGAGACCCACGCTCACCGGCTCCAGATTTATCAGCAA
TAAACCAGCCAGCCGGAAGGGCCGAGCGCAGAAGTGGTCCTGCAACTTTATCCGCCTCCATCCAGTCTAT
TAATTGTTGCCGGGAAGCTAGAGTAAGTAGTTCGCCAGTTAATAGTTTGCGCAACGTTGTTGCCATTGCT
GCAGGCATCGTGGTGTCACGCTCGTCGTTTGGTATGGCTTCATTCAGCTCCGGTTCCCAACGATCAAGGC
GAGTTACATGATCCCCCATGTTGTGCAAAAAAGCGGTTAGCTCCTTCGGTCCTCCGATCGTTGTCAGAAG
TAAGTTGGCCGCAGTGTTATCACTCATGGTTATGGCAGCACTGCATAATTCTCTTACTGTCATGCCATCC
GTAAGATGCTTTTCTGTGACTGGTGAGTACTCAACCAAGTCATTCTGAGAATAGTGTATGCGGCGACCGA
GTTGCTCTTGCCCGGCGTCAACACGGGATAATACCGCGCCACATAGCAGAACTTTAAAAGTGCTCATCAT
TGGAAAACGTTCTTCGGGGCGAAAACTCTCAAGGATCTTACCGCTGTTGAGATCCAGTTCGATGTAACCC
ACTCGTGCACCCAACTGATCTTCAGCATCTTTTACTTTCACCAGCGTTTCTGGGTGAGCAAAAACAGGAA
GGCAAAATGCCGCAAAAAAGGGAATAAGGGCGACACGGAAATGTTGAATACTCATACTCTTCCTTTTTCA
ATATTATTGAAGCATTTATCAGGGTTATTGTCTCATGAGCGGATACATATTTGAATGTATTTAGAAAAAT
AAACAAATAGGGGTTCCGCGCACATTTCCCCGAAAAGTGCCACCTGACGTCTAAGAAACCATTATTATCA
TGACATTAACCTATAAAAATAGGCGTATCACGAGGCCCTTTCGT
Features (pLannotate 1.2.2; 10 found; start..end, strand, type, name):
     56..2568    +  promoter       Ac5 promoter: Drosophila melanogaster actin 5C promoter
   2588..2653    +  CDS            N (fragment): REGN_LAMBD - Experimental evidence at protein level: Swiss-Prot protein existence level 1. Plays a role as a transcriptional antitermination factor that allows the virus to initiate its lytic phase. Activates expression of the delayed viral early genes by modifying host RNA polymerase (RNAP) into a form that is resistant to termination signals. This antitermination function requires the host NusA protein which serves to stabilize the interaction between antitermination protein N and host RNA polymerase. From Escherichia phage lambda (Bacteriophage lambda).
   2678..2704    +  CDS            3xHA (fragment): three tandem HA epitope tags
   4539..4580    +  CDS            V5 tag: epitope tag from simian virus 5
   4680..4814    -  polyA_signal   SV40 poly(A) signal: SV40 polyadenylation signal
   4837..4921    -  CDS            large T antigen (fragment): large T antigen from SV40 (simian virus 40)
   4922..5392    +  CDS            TcR (fragment): tetracycline efflux protein; tet; confers resistance to tetracycline
   5436..6024    -  rep_origin     ori: high-copy-number ColE1/pMB1/pBR322/pUC origin of replication
   6195..7055    -  CDS            AmpR: β-lactamase; bla; confers resistance to ampicillin, carbenicillin, and related antibiotics
   7056..7160    -  promoter       AmpR promoter: bla
