[The description below was written by a language model from this plasmid's Addgene catalogue record and pLannotate feature annotations shown in this document.]
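Description:
pAc5.1B-lambdaN-HA-DmNot1_1377-1962-dsRNAres_AC is a 7,254 nt insect expression plasmid. The catalogue lists the backbone as unknown, but the name and annotated features fit a pAc5.1-type vector. It is propagated in E. coli through a ColE1/pUC-type origin and selected with ampicillin via the bla gene and its own promoter. The catalogue describes it as low copy, whereas the annotated origin is of the type usually called high copy. A short tetracycline-resistance fragment and a sliver of SV40 large T antigen also appear in the backbone; both are partial, so they are probably non-functional remnants.

Expression is driven by the Drosophila melanogaster actin 5C promoter, a strong constitutive promoter commonly used in fly cell lines, and transcripts are terminated by an SV40 polyadenylation signal. Immediately downstream of the promoter lies a short fragment of the bacteriophage lambda N protein, followed by an HA epitope (annotated as a fragment of 3xHA, about one copy in length). The unannotated stretch after these tags corresponds in position to the insert, residues 1377–1962 of Drosophila Not1, the scaffold subunit of the CCR4-NOT deadenylase complex. The record notes three silent mutations relative to the reference transcript. The "dsRNAres" label suggests that the coding sequence is resistant to a dsRNA targeting the endogenous gene, which would allow complementation in knockdown cells. A vector-derived V5 tag lies downstream, but the record does not say whether it is in frame with the insert.

The lambda N peptide binds BoxB RNA hairpins, so fusions like this are typically used to tether a protein to a BoxB-bearing reporter mRNA. This use fits the associated study of mRNA silencing by miRISC and CCR4-NOT.
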