Addgene plasmid #148401: pAc5.1B-lambdaN-HA-DmNot1_1377-1962-dsRNAres_AC
Purpose: Insect Expression of DmNot1_1377-1962-dsRNAres
Depositing lab: Elisa Izaurralde. Depositing organization: Max Planck Institute for Developmental Biology. Publication: miRISC and the CCR4-NOT complex silence mRNA targets independently of 43S ribosomal scanning. Kuzuoglu-Ozturk D, Bhandari D, Huntzinger E, Fauser M, Helms S, Izaurralde E. EMBO J. 2016 Jun 1;35(11):1186-203. doi: 10.15252/embj.201592901. Epub 2016 Mar 23. PubMed 27009120.
Backbone
  Vector backbone: Unknown
  Vector type: Insect Expression
Growth in bacteria
  Bacterial resistance: Ampicillin, 100 μg/mL
  Growth temperature: 37°C
  Growth strain: DH5alpha
  Copy number: Low Copy
Gene/Insert
  Gene/Insert name: DmNot1_1377-1962-dsRNAres
  Species: D. melanogaster (fly)
  Mutation: 3 silent mutations compared to the sequence given by NCBI: NM_001103772.2.
  Entrez Gene: Not1 (a.k.a. Dmel_CG34407, CG1874, CG1884, CG34407, Dmel\CG34407, Dmel_CG1874, Dmel_CG1884, NOT, NOT1, anon-EST:Liang-1.29, anon-WO0118547.221, clone 1.29, not1)
  Cloning method: Unknown
Terms and licenses: Academic/Nonprofit Terms; Industry Terms: Not Available to Industry
Depositor comments: Plasmids from this collection were made available to the research community and donated after the lab closed. Please note that the sequence provided by the depositing laboratory may be theoretical/predicted or based on Sanger sequencing results. There may be discrepancies between sequencing results obtained by Addgene and the depositor sequence. If an Addgene verified sequence is not available, please contact before placing your order to request that our lab fully sequence the plasmid.
How to cite: pAc5.1B-lambdaN-HA-DmNot1_1377-1962-dsRNAres_AC was a gift from Elisa Izaurralde (Addgene plasmid # 148401 ; http://n2t.net/addgene:148401 ; RRID:Addgene_148401)
